Addgene plasmid #25252: ARFGAP1
Purpose: Bacterial expression for structure determination; may not be full ORF
Depositing lab: Cheryl Arrowsmith. Depositing organization: University of Toronto.
Backbone
  Vector backbone: pET28a-LIC
  Backbone manufacturer: SGC
  Backbone size w/o insert (bp): 7328
  Vector type: Bacterial Expression
Growth in bacteria
  Bacterial resistance: Kanamycin, 50 μg/mL
  Growth temperature: 37°C
  Growth strain: DH5alpha
  Copy number: Low Copy
Gene/Insert
  Gene/Insert name: ARFGAP1:M1-S128 (alt names: PDB: 3DWD; ADP-ribosylation factor GTPase activating protein 1; ARFGAP1, N-terminal ArfGAP domain)
  Species: H. sapiens (human)
  Insert size (bp): 384
  Mutation: Contains amino acids M1-S128
  Entrez Gene: ARFGAP1 (a.k.a. ARF1GAP, HRIHFB2281)
  Tag / fusion protein: His (N terminal on insert)
  Cloning method: Restriction Enzyme
  Sequencing primers: 5′ T7; 3′ T7-term
Terms and licenses: Academic/Nonprofit Terms; Industry Terms: Not Available to Industry
Depositor comments: PDB: 3DWD. http://www.thesgc.org/structures/3DWD/
How to cite: ARFGAP1 was a gift from Cheryl Arrowsmith (Addgene plasmid # 25252 ; http://n2t.net/addgene:25252 ; RRID:Addgene_25252)
