[The description below was written by a language model from this plasmid's Addgene catalogue record.]
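Description:
ARFGAP1 is a bacterial expression plasmid built on the pET28a-LIC backbone, a ligation-independent-cloning derivative of pET28a produced by a structural genomics group. The backbone is listed at 7328 bp without insert. The plasmid is maintained in E. coli under kanamycin selection, is recorded as low copy, and is propagated in a standard cloning strain. No feature table accompanies the record, so the promoter and origin are not explicitly annotated. However, the listed sequencing primers (T7 forward and T7 terminator reverse) are consistent with the usual pET arrangement, in which the insert sits between a T7 promoter and a T7 terminator and is expressed in a host that supplies T7 RNA polymerase.

The insert is a 384 bp fragment of human ARFGAP1 (ADP-ribosylation factor GTPase-activating protein 1). It encodes residues M1 to S128, which correspond to the N-terminal ArfGAP domain rather than the full open reading frame. The fragment carries an N-terminal His tag, which allows the recombinant protein to be purified by immobilised metal affinity chromatography. The record does not say whether a protease cleavage site separates the tag from the domain.

The stated purpose is bacterial production of protein for structure determination, and the depositor links the construct to a deposited crystal structure of this domain. It therefore suits the preparation of the isolated ArfGAP catalytic domain for crystallography, biophysical characterisation or in vitro biochemical assays. It is not suited to studies that need the full-length protein, since the C-terminal regions are absent. Distribution is limited to academic and nonprofit users.
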