>Addgene plasmid #25252 | ARFGAP1 | depositor partial sequence | sequence record 11726 | Author sequence
ATGGCCAGCCCAAGAACCAGGAAGGTTCTTAAAGAAGTCAGGGTGCAGGATGAGAACAACGTTTGTTTTG
AGTGTGGCGCGTTCAATCCTCAGTGGGTCAGTGTGACCTACGGCATCTGGATCTGCCTGGAGTGCTCGGG
GAGACACCGCGGGCTTGGGGTTCACCTCAGCTTTGTGCGCTCTGTTACTATGGACAAGTGGAAGGACATT
GAGCTTGAGAAGATGAAAGCTGGTGGGAATGCTAAGTTCCGAGAGTTCCTGGAGTCTCAGGAGGATTACG
ATCCTTGCTGGTCCTTGCAGGAGAAGTACAACAGCAGAGCCGCGGCCCTCTTTAGGGATAAGGTGGTCGC
TCTGGCCGAAGGCAGAGAGTGGTCTCTGGAGTCA
