>Addgene plasmid #25252 | ARFGAP1 | addgene partial sequence | sequence record 31332 | 25252 with T7
ATTCCCTCTGAATATTTTGTTTACTTTAAGAAGGAGATATACCATGGGCAGCAGCCATCATCATCATCAT
CACAGCAGCGGCCTGGTTCCGCGTGGTAGTATGGCCAGCCCAAGAACCAGGAAGGTTCTTAAAGAAGTCA
GGGTGCAGGATGAGAACAACGTTTGTTTTGAGTGTGGCGCGTTCAATCCTCAGTGGGTCAGTGTGACCTA
CGGCATCTGGATCTGCCTGGAGTGCTCGGGGAGACACCGCGGGCTTGGGGTTCACCTCAGCTTTGTGCGC
TCTGTTACTATGGACAAGTGGAAGGACATTGAGCTTGAGAAGATGAAAGCTGGTGGGAATGCTAAGTTCC
GAGAGTTCCTGGAGTCTCAGGAGGATTACGATCCTTGCTGGTCCTTGCAGGAGAAGTACAACAGCAGAGC
CGCGGCCCTCTTTAGGGATAAGGTGGTCGCTCTGGCCGAAGGCAGAGAGTGGTCTCTGGAGTCATGATGA
CGAAGCTTGCGGCCGCACTCGAGCACCACCACCACCACCACTGAGATCCGGCTGCTAACAAAGCCCGAAA
GGAAGCTGAGTTGGCTGCTGCCACCGCTGAGCAATAACTAGCATAACCCCTTGGGGCCTCTAAACGGGTC
TTGAGGGGTTTTTTGCTGAAAGGAGGAACTATATCCGGATTGGCGAATGGG
[124 nt withheld, positions 682-805]
C
[35 nt withheld, positions 807-841]
